Addgene plasmid #90053: LLhC-pHG165a Q55I
Purpose: Constitutive expression of a chimeric LacI:CytR transcription repressor
Depositing lab: Liskin Swint-Kruse. Depositing organization: University of Kansas Medical Center. Publication: Novel insights from hybrid LacI/GalR proteins: family-wide functional attributes and biologically significant variation in transcription repression. Meinhardt S, Manley MW Jr, Becker NA, Hessman JA, Maher LJ 3rd, Swint-Kruse L. Nucleic Acids Res. 2012 Nov;40(21):11139-54. doi: 10.1093/nar/gks806. Epub 2012 Sep 10. PubMed 22965134.
Backbone
  Vector backbone: pHG165a
  Backbone manufacturer: PMID: 3012611 with lacO1 binding site of pHG165 disabled by mutation
  Vector type: Bacterial Expression
Growth in bacteria
  Bacterial resistance: Ampicillin, 100 μg/mL
  Growth temperature: 37°C
  Growth strain: DH5alpha
  Copy number: Low Copy
Gene/Insert
  Gene/Insert name: LLhC/Q55I
  Species: Synthetic
  Mutation: Q55I
  Promoter: Iq
  Cloning method: Ligation Independent Cloning
Terms and licenses: Academic/Nonprofit Terms; Industry Terms: Not Available to Industry
Depositor comments: E. coli LacI DNA binding domain, LacI linker region, and E. coli CytR regulatory domain . The start codon of these genes is GTG, which is an alternative MET start codon in E. coli.
How to cite: LLhC-pHG165a Q55I was a gift from Liskin Swint-Kruse (Addgene plasmid # 90053 ; http://n2t.net/addgene:90053 ; RRID:Addgene_90053)
