[The description below was written by a language model from this plasmid's Addgene catalogue record and pLannotate feature annotations shown in this document.]
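Description:
LLhC-pHG165a Q55I is a low-copy bacterial expression plasmid that constitutively produces a synthetic chimeric transcription repressor in E. coli. It is built on pHG165a, a derivative of pHG165 in which the lacO1 operator of the parent vector has been disabled by mutation. That change presumably keeps the plasmid from titrating or responding to the LacI-type repressor it encodes. The automated annotation still flags a lac operator next to the CAP binding site and lac promoter, which most likely reflects this mutated remnant. Propagation relies on a ColE1/pMB1-type origin. The origin is accompanied by the pBR322 bom region and the rop gene, and rop accounts for the low copy number recorded. Selection is by ampicillin through the bla β-lactamase gene and its own promoter. Fragments of lacZ/lacZα and a short lacI fragment are also annotated as leftovers of the backbone's cloning region.

The payload is the LLhC open reading frame driven by the lacIq promoter, a mutant lacI promoter whose single base change raises expression roughly tenfold. The chimera joins the E. coli LacI DNA-binding domain and the LacI linker to the regulatory domain of E. coli CytR. The feature table labels the whole coding region simply as cytR, because that portion dominates the match. This variant carries a Q55I substitution, and translation starts at a GTG alternative start codon. The insert was introduced by ligation-independent cloning. According to the record, the plasmid belongs to a study of hybrid LacI/GalR family proteins examining functional attributes and variation in transcription repression. The effect of Q55I itself is not stated.
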