Features (pLannotate 1.2.2; 14 found; start..end, strand, type, name):
     10..87      +  promoter       lacIq promoter: lacI (mutant); In the lacIq allele, a single base change in the promoter boosts expression of the lacI gene about 10-fold.
    100..1092    +  CDS            cytR: CYTR_ECOLI - Experimental evidence at protein level: Swiss-Prot protein existence level 1. This protein negatively controls the transcription initiation of genes such as deoCABD, udp, and cdd encoding catabolizing enzymes and nupC, nupG, and tsx encoding transporting and pore-forming proteins. Binds cytidine and adenosine as effectors. From Escherichia coli (strain K12).
   1099..1301    +  CDS            lacZ (fragment): β-galactosidase; lacZ
   1341..1495    +  CDS            lacZα (fragment): LacZα fragment of β-galactosidase; lacZ fragment
   1612..1716    +  promoter       AmpR promoter: bla
   1717..2577    +  CDS            AmpR: β-lactamase; bla; confers resistance to ampicillin, carbenicillin, and related antibiotics
   2748..3336    +  rep_origin     ori: high-copy-number ColE1/pMB1/pBR322/pUC origin of replication
   3522..3662    -  misc_feature   bom: basis of mobility region from pBR322
   3764..3955    -  CDS            rop: Rop protein, which maintains plasmids at low copy number; rop
   3972..4352    +  CDS            YPB1_ECOLX: Protein predicted: Swiss-Prot protein existence level 4. From Escherichia coli.
   4454..4542    +  CDS            lacI (fragment): lac repressor; lacI; The lac repressor binds to the lac operator to inhibit transcription in E. coli. This inhibition can be relieved by adding lactose or isopropyl-β-D-thiogalactopyranoside (IPTG).
   4555..4576    +  protein_bind   CAP binding site: CAP binding activates transcription in the presence of cAMP. E. coli catabolite activator protein
   4591..4621    +  promoter       lac promoter: promoter for the E. coli lac operon
   4629..4645    +  protein_bind   lac operator: The lac repressor binds to the lac operator to inhibit transcription in E. coli. This inhibition can be relieved by adding lactose or isopropyl-β-D-thiogalactopyranoside (IPTG). lac repressor encoded by lacI
>Addgene plasmid #90053 | LLhC-pHG165a Q55I | addgene full sequence | sequence record 178367 | Addgene NGS Result
ACGAATTCCGACACCATCGAATGGTGCAAAACCTTTCGCGGTATGGCATGATAGCGCCCGGAAGAGAGTC
AATTCAGGGTGGTGAATGTGAAACCAGTAACGTTATACGATGTCGCAGAGTATGCCGGTGTCTCTTATCA
GACCGTTTCCCGCGTGGTGAACCAGGCCAGCCACGTTTCTGCGAAAACGCGGGAAAAAGTGGAAGCGGCG
ATGGCGGAGCTCAATTACATTCCCAATCGCGTGGCACAAATCCTGGCGGGCAAACAGAGCCGCACCATTC
TGGTGATTGTCCCGGATATCTGCGATCCCTTCTTTAGCGAAATTATTCGCGGTATCGAAGTTACGGCGGC
AAATCACGGATATCTGGTGCTGATTGGCGACTGTGCGCATCAAAATCAGCAGGAAAAAACCTTTATCGAT
TTGATCATCACCAAGCAAATTGATGGCATGTTGTTGCTGGGTTCAAGGCTGCCGTTTGATGCCAGCATTG
AGGAACAGCGTAATCTGCCGCCGATGGTGATGGCGAACGAATTTGCACCGGAGCTGGAGCTGCCTACAGT
TCATATCGACAATCTGACCGCCGCATTTGATGCAGTAAATTATTTATATGAGCAAGGGCATAAACGGATT
GGCTGTATAGCCGGTCCCGAAGAGATGCCGCTGTGTCACTACCGCCTGCAAGGCTATGTTCAGGCGCTGC
GTCGCTGCGGCATTATGGTTGATCCGCAATACATCGCCCGTGGCGACTTCACCTTCGAAGCCGGAAGCAA
AGCGATGCAGCAGCTGCTTGATCTCCCACAACCGCCTACTGCTGTCTTCTGCCATAGCGATGTGATGGCG
CTCGGCGCACTTTCTCAGGCAAAACGCCAGGGGCTGAAAGTCCCGGAAGACCTTTCCATAATCGGTTTTG
ATAACATCGACCTGACGCAATTTTGTGATCCGCCGCTGACAACCATCGCGCAGCCGCGTTACGAAATCGG
TCGGGAAGCTATGCTGTTATTGCTTGATCAAATGCAGGGGCAACACGTTGGCAGTGGCTCTCGTTTAATG
GACTGCGAACTTATCATCCGGGGATCAACACGCGCGTTACCTTAATAACCTGAGGCCGATACTGTCGTCG
TCCCCTCAAACTGGCAGATGCACGGTTACGATGCGCCCATCTACACCAACGTGACCTATCCCATTAGGTC
AATCCGCCGTTTGTTCCCACGGAGAATCCGACGGGTTGTTACTCGCTCACATTTAATGTTGATGAAAGCT
GGCTACAGGAAGGCCAGACGCGAATTATTTTTGATGGCGTTGGAATTCCCGGGGATCCGTCGACCTGCAG
CCAAGCTTGGCACTGGCCGTCGTTTTACAACGTCGTGACTGGGAAAACCCTGGCGTTACCCAACTTAATC
GCCTTGCAGCACATCCCCCTTTCGCCAGCTGGCGTAATAGCGAAGAGGCCCGCACCGATCGCCCTTCCCA
ACAGTTGCGCAGCCTGAATGGCGAATGCCGTTAACGGATTCTTGAAGACGAAAGGGCCTCGTGATACGCC
TATTTTTATAGGTTAATGTCATGATAATAATGGTTTCTTAGACGTCAGGTGGCACTTTTCGGGGAAATGT
GCGCGGAACCCCTATTTGTTTATTTTTCTAAATACATTCAAATATGTATCCGCTCATGAGACAATAACCC
TGATAAATGCTTCAATAATATTGAAAAAGGAAGAGTATGAGTATTCAACATTTCCGTGTCGCCCTTATTC
CCTTTTTTGCGGCATTTTGCCTTCCTGTTTTTGCTCACCCAGAAACGCTGGTGAAAGTAAAAGATGCTGA
AGATCAGTTGGGTGCACGAGTGGGTTACATCGAACTGGATCTCAACAGCGGTAAGATCCTTGAGAGTTTT
CGCCCCGAAGAACGTTTTCCAATGATGAGCACTTTTAAAGTTCTGCTATGTGGCGCGGTATTATCCCGTA
TTGACGCCGGGCAAGAGCAACTCGGTCGCCGCATACACTATTCTCAGAATGACTTGGTTGAGTACTCACC
AGTCACAGAAAAGCATCTTACGGATGGCATGACAGTAAGAGAATTATGCAGTGCTGCCATAACCATGAGT
GATAACACTGCGGCCAACTTACTTCTGACAACGATCGGAGGACCGAAGGAGCTAACCGCTTTTTTGCACA
ACATGGGGGATCATGTAACTCGCCTTGATCGTTGGGAACCGGAGCTGAATGAAGCCATACCAAACGACGA
GCGTGACACCACGATGCCTGTAGCAATGGCAACAACGTTGCGCAAACTATTAACTGGCGAACTACTTACT
CTAGCTTCCCGGCAACAATTAATAGACTGGATGGAGGCGGATAAAGTTGCAGGACCACTTCTGCGCTCGG
CCCTTCCGGCTGGCTGGTTTATTGCTGATAAATCTGGAGCCGGTGAGCGTGGGTCTCGCGGTATCATTGC
AGCACTGGGGCCAGATGGTAAGCCCTCCCGTATCGTAGTTATCTACACGACGGGGAGTCAGGCAACTATG
GATGAACGAAATAGACAGATCGCTGAGATAGGTGCCTCACTGATTAAGCATTGGTAACTGTCAGACCAAG
TTTACTCATATATACTTTAGATTGATTTAAAACTTCATTTTTAATTTAAAAGGATCTAGGTGAAGATCCT
TTTTGATAATCTCATGACCAAAATCCCTTAACGTGAGTTTTCGTTCCACTGAGCGTCAGACCCCGTAGAA
AAGATCAAAGGATCTTCTTGAGATCCTTTTTTTCTGCGCGTAATCTGCTGCTTGCAAACAAAAAAACCAC
CGCTACCAGCGGTGGTTTGTTTGCCGGATCAAGAGCTACCAACTCTTTTTCCGAAGGTAACTGGCTTCAG
CAGAGCGCAGATACCAAATACTGTCCTTCTAGTGTAGCCGTAGTTAGGCCACCACTTCAAGAACTCTGTA
GCACCGCCTACATACCTCGCTCTGCTAATCCTGTTACCAGTGGCTGCTGCCAGTGGCGATAAGTCGTGTC
TTACCGGGTTGGACTCAAGACGATAGTTACCGGATAAGGCGCAGCGGTCGGGCTGAACGGGGGGTTCGTG
CACACAGCCCAGCTTGGAGCGAACGACCTACACCGAACTGAGATACCTACAGCGTGAGCTATGAGAAAGC
GCCACGCTTCCCGAAGGGAGAAAGGCGGACAGGTATCCGGTAAGCGGCAGGGTCGGAACAGGAGAGCGCA
CGAGGGAGCTTCCAGGGGGAAACGCCTGGTATCTTTATAGTCCTGTCGGGTTTCGCCACCTCTGACTTGA
GCGTCGATTTTTGTGATGCTCGTCAGGGGGGCGGAGCCTATGGAAAAACGCCAGCAACGCGGCCTTTTTA
CGGTTCCTGGCCTTTTGCTGGCCTTTTGCTCACATGTTCTTTCCTGCGTTATCCCCTGATTCTGTGGATA
ACCGTATTACCGCCTTTGAGTGAGCTGATACCGCTCGCCGCAGCCGAACGACCGAGCGCAGCGAGTCAGT
GAGCGAGGAAGCGGAAGAGCGCCTGATGCGGTATTTTCTCCTTACGCATCTGTGCGGTATTTCACACCGC
ATATGGTGCACTCTCAGTACAATCTGCTCTGATGCCGCATAGTTAAGCCAGTATACACTCCGCTATCGCT
ACGTGACTGGGTCATGGCTGCGCCCCGACACCCGCCAACACCCGCTGACGCGCCCTGACGGGCTTGTCTG
CTCCCGGCATCCGCTTACAGACAAGCTGTGACCGTCTCCGGGAGCTGCATGTGTCAGAGGTTTTCACCGT
CATCACCGAAACGCGCGAGGCAGCTGCGGTAAAGCTCATCAGCGTGGTCGTGAAGCGATTCACAGATGTC
TGCCTGTTCATCCGCGTCCAGCTCGTTGAGTTTCTCCAGAAGCGTTAATGTCTGGCTTCTGATAAAGCGG
GCCATGTTAAGGGCGGTTTTTTCCTGTTTGGTCACTGATGCCTCCGTGTAAGGGGGATTTCTGTTCATGG
GGGTAATGATACCGATGAAACGAGAGAGGATGCTCACGATACGGGTTACTGATGATGAACATGCCCGGTT
ACTGGAACGTTGTGAGGGTAAACAACTGGCGGTATGGATGCGGCGGGACCAGAGAAAAATCACTCAGGGT
CAATGCCAGCGCTTCGTTAATACAGATGTAGGTGTTCCACAGGGTAGCCAGCAGCATCCTGCGATGCAGA
TCCGGAACATAATGGTGCAGGGCGCTGACTTCCGCGTTTCCAGACTTTACGAAACACGGAAACCGAAGAC
CATTCATGTTGTTGCTCAGGTCGCAGACGTTTTGCAGCAGCAGTCGCTTCACGTTCGCTCGCGTATCGGT
GATTCATTCTGCTAACCAGTAAGGCAACCCCGCCAGCCTAGCCGGGTCCTCAACGACAGGAGCACGATCA
TGCGCACCCGTGGCCAGGACCCAACGCTGCCCGCCGTTAACGGCCAATACGCAAACCGCCTCTCCCCGCG
CGTTGGCCGATTCATTAATGCAGCTGGCACGACAGGTTTCCCGACTGGAAAGCGGGCAGTGAGCGCAACG
CAATTAATGTGAGTTAGCTCACTCATTAGGCACCCCAGGCTTTACACTTTATGCTTCCGGCTCGTATGTT
GTGTGGAATTGTGAGCGGATAACAATTTCACACAGGAAACAGCTATGACCATGATT
